Addgene plasmid #54352: LIIalpha F 4-5
Purpose: (Empty Backbone)
Depositing lab: Martin Parniske. Depositing organization: Ludwig-Maximilians-Universitaet Muenchen (LMU). Publication: A modular plasmid assembly kit for multigene expression, gene silencing and silencing rescue in plants. Binder A, Lambert J, Morbitzer R, Popp C, Ott T, Lahaye T, Parniske M. PLoS One. 2014 Feb 13;9(2):e88218. doi: 10.1371/journal.pone.0088218. eCollection 2014. PubMed 24551083.
Backbone
  Vector backbone: Xpre-S (pICH50505)
  Backbone manufacturer: Icon Genetics
  Vector type: plant expression
Growth in bacteria
  Bacterial resistance: Chloramphenicol and Spectinomycin, 25 & 50 μg/mL
  Growth temperature: 37°C
  Growth strain: DB3.1
  Copy number: High Copy
Gene/Insert
  Gene/Insert name: None
Terms and licenses: Academic/Nonprofit Terms; Industry Terms: Not Available to Industry
Depositor comments: binary expression vector. LII/LIV backbone. ccdB cassettes (ccdB and chloramphenicol resistance gene) were added between the borders by Esp3I cut-ligation, flanked by appropriate type IIS fusion sites
How to cite: LIIalpha F 4-5 was a gift from Martin Parniske (Addgene plasmid # 54352 ; http://n2t.net/addgene:54352 ; RRID:Addgene_54352)
