[The description below was written by a language model from this plasmid's Addgene catalogue record and pLannotate feature annotations shown in this document.]
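Description:
LIIalpha F 4-5 is an empty binary plant expression backbone of about 6.9 kb, built on the Xpre-S (pICH50505) vector from Icon Genetics. It belongs to a modular type IIS (Golden Gate-style) assembly kit for multigene expression, gene silencing and silencing rescue in plants, and the depositor describes it as an LII/LIV backbone, meaning an acceptor for those levels of the assembly hierarchy. The "F 4-5" in the name presumably refers to orientation and position in the multigene series, but the record does not explain this.

Two replication systems support propagation. A high-copy ColE1/pUC-type origin serves E. coli, while the pVS1 oriV with its RepA replication protein and StaA stability protein allows maintenance in other Gram-negative hosts such as Agrobacterium, as is usual for binary vectors. Backbone selection relies on an aadA aminoglycoside adenylyltransferase gene conferring spectinomycin/streptomycin resistance. The nearby integron Pc promoter, gentamicin acetyltransferase and incP oriV annotations are only short fragments.

Between the nopaline-type left and right T-DNA border repeats there is no plant payload. That region instead holds a counter-selection cassette containing a chloramphenicol acetyltransferase gene with its promoter, a partial ccdA, and an intact ccdB gyrase toxin gene, along with an attR1 fragment and a lac UV5 promoter. The depositor states that the cassette was inserted by Esp3I cut-ligation and is flanked by appropriate type IIS fusion sites. During assembly the incoming modules replace it, so in standard E. coli strains only recombinant plasmids survive. The empty vector therefore needs a ccdB-tolerant strain such as DB3.1 and is selected with chloramphenicol plus spectinomycin. No plant promoter, terminator or plant selectable marker is annotated, so these would come from the inserted modules.
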