Features (pLannotate 1.2.2; 16 found; start..end, strand, type, name):
    184..207     +  promoter       Pc promoter (fragment): intI1 (promoter lies within the coding sequence); class 1 integron promoter
    383..439     +  CDS            GmR (fragment): gentamycin acetyltransferase; aacC1; confers resistance to gentamycin
    450..1237    +  CDS            SmR (fragment): aminoglycoside adenylyltransferase (Murphy, 1985); aadA; confers resistance to spectinomycin and streptomycin
   1482..1542    -  rep_origin     oriV (fragment): incP origin of replication
   1748..1942    -  rep_origin     pVS1 oriV: origin of replication for the Pseudomonas plasmid pVS1 (Heeb et al., 2000)
   2008..3081    -  CDS            pVS1 RepA: replication protein from the Pseudomonas plasmid pVS1 (Heeb et al., 2000)
   3510..4139    -  CDS            pVS1 StaA: stability protein from the Pseudomonas plasmid pVS1 (Heeb et al., 2000)
   4403..4427    +  misc_feature   LB T-DNA repeat: left border repeat from nopaline C58 T-DNA
   4515..4624    +  protein_bind   attR1 (fragment): mutant version of attR; recombination site for the Gateway® LR reaction LR Clonase™
   4661..4691    +  promoter       lac UV5 promoter: E. coli lac promoter with an "up" mutation
   4715..4744    +  promoter       cat promoter (fragment): promoter of the E. coli cat gene encoding chloramphenicol acetyltransferase
   4745..5401    +  CDS            cat: CAT_ECOLX - Experimental evidence at protein level: Swiss-Prot protein existence level 1. This enzyme is an effector of chloramphenicol resistance in bacteria. From Escherichia coli. This protein is used as a marker in many commonly used cloning vectors, such as pACYC184.
   5583..5741    +  CDS            ccdA (fragment): CCDA_ECO57 - Also known as H, letA. Experimental evidence at protein level: Swiss-Prot protein existence level 1. Antitoxin component of a type II toxin-antitoxin (TA) system which inhibits the post-segregational killing (PSK) of plasmid-free cells, also referred to as a plasmid addiction system. Binds to and blocks the activity of CcdB; will also remove bound CcdB protein from the CcdB-GyrA complex by forming a CcdA-CcdB complex, a process termed rejuvenation. Functions as a transcriptional corepressor for the ccdAB operon, repression also requires CcdB (By similarity). From Escherichia coli
   5746..6051    +  CDS            ccdB: CcdB, a bacterial toxin that poisons DNA gyrase; ccdB; Plasmids containing the ccdB gene cannot be propagated in standard E. coli strains.
   6137..6161    +  misc_feature   RB T-DNA repeat: right border repeat from nopaline C58 T-DNA
   6284..6872    -  rep_origin     ori: high-copy-number ColE1/pMB1/pBR322/pUC origin of replication
>Addgene plasmid #54352 | LIIalpha F 4-5 | depositor full sequence | sequence record 84572 | Full Sequence
GAAAACTCACGTTAAGGGATTTTGGTCATGAGATTATCAAAAAGGATCTTCACCTAGATCATCGGAAGAA
CGGCAACTAAGCTGCCGGGTTTGAAACACGGATGATCTCGCGGAGGGTAGCATGTTGATTGTAACGATGA
CAGAGCGTTGCTGCCTGTGATCAATTCGGGCACGAACCCAGTGGACATAAGCCTGTTCGGTTCGTAAGCT
GTAATGCAAGTAGCGTATGCGCTCACGCAACTGGTCCAGAACCTTGACCGAACGCAGCGGTGGTAACGGC
GCAGTGGCGGTTTTCATGGCTTGTTATGACTGTTTTTTTGGGGTACAGTCTATGCCTCGGGCATCCAAGC
AGCAAGCGCGTTACGCCGTGGGTCGATGTTTGATGTTATGGAGCAGCAACGATGTTACGCAGCAGGGCAG
TCGCCCTAAAACAAAGTTAAACATCATGGGGGAAGCGGTGATCGCCGAAGTATCGACTCAACTATCAGAG
GTAGTTGGCGTCATCGAGCGCCATCTCGAACCGACGTTGCTGGCCGTACATTTGTACGGCTCCGCAGTGG
ATGGCGGCCTGAAGCCACACAGTGATATTGATTTGCTGGTTACGGTGACCGTAAGGCTTGATGAAACAAC
GCGGCGAGCTTTGATCAACGACCTTTTGGAAACTTCGGCTTCCCCTGGAGAGAGCGAGATTCTCCGCGCT
GTAGAAGTCACCATTGTTGTGCACGACGACATCATTCCGTGGCGTTATCCAGCTAAGCGCGAACTGCAAT
TTGGAGAATGGCAGCGCAATGACATTCTTGCAGGTATCTTCGAGCCAGCCACGATCGACATTGATCTGGC
TATCTTGCTGACAAAAGCAAGAGAACATAGCGTTGCCTTGGTAGGTCCAGCGGCGGAGGAACTCTTTGAT
CCGGTTCCTGAACAGGATCTATTTGAGGCGCTAAATGAAACCTTAACGCTATGGAACTCGCCGCCCGACT
GGGCTGGCGATGAGCGAAATGTAGTGCTTACGTTGTCCCGCATTTGGTACAGCGCAGTAACCGGCAAAAT
CGCGCCGAAGGATGTCGCTGCCGACTGGGCAATGGAGCGCCTGCCGGCCCAGTATCAGCCCGTCATACTT
GAAGCTAGACAGGCTTATCTTGGACAAGAAGAAGATCGCTTGGCCTCGCGCGCAGATCAGTTGGAAGAAT
TTGTCCACTACGTGAAAGGCGAGATCACCAAGGTAGTCGGCAAATAATGTCTAGCTAGAAATTCGTTCAA
GCCGACGCCGCTTCGCGGCGCGGCTTAACTCAAGCGTTAGATGCACTAAGCACATAATTGCTCACAGCCA
AACTATCAGGTCAAGTCTGCTTTTATTATTTTTAAGCGTGCATAATAAGCCCTACACAAATTGGGAGATA
TATCATGCATGACCAAAATCCCTTAACGTGAGTTTTCGTTCCACTGAGCGTCAGACCCCGTAGAAAAGAT
CAAAGGATCTTCTGCCATTTTTGGGGTGAGGCCGTTCGCGGCCGAGGGGCGCAGCCCCTGGGGGGATGGG
AGCTCGGTGCCTTGATGTGGGCGCCGGCGGTCGAGTGGCGACGGCGCGGCTTGTCCGCGCCCTGGTAGAT
TGCCTGGCCGTAGGCCAGCCATTTTTGAGCGGCCAGCGGCCGCGATAGGCCGACGCGAAGCGGCGGGGCG
TAGGGAGCGCAGCGACCGAAGGGTAGGCGCTTTTTGCAGCTCTTCGGCTGTGCGCTGGCCAGACAGTTAT
GCACAGGCCAGGCGGGTTTTAAGAGTTTTAATAAGTTTTAAAGAGTTTTAGGCGGAAAAATCGCCTTTTT
TCTCTTTTATATCAGTCACTTACATGTGTGACCGGTTCCCAATGTACGGCTTTGGGTTCCCAATGTACGG
GTTCCGGTTCCCAATGTACGGCTTTGGGTTCCCAATGTACGTGCTATCCACAGGAAAGAAGCTTTTTCGA
CCTTTTTCCCCTGCTAGGGCAATTTGCCCTAGCATCTGCTCCGTACATTAGGAACCGGCGGATGCTTCGC
CCTCGATCAGGTTGCGGTAGCGCATGACTAGGATCGGGCCAGCCTGCCCCGCCTCCTCCTTCAAATCGTA
CTCCGGCAGGTCATTTGACCCGATCAGCTTGCGCACGGTGAAACAGAACTTCTTGAACTCTCCGGCGCTG
CCACTGCGTTCGTAGATCGTCTTGAACAACCATCTGGCTTCTGCCTTGCCTGCGGCGCGGCGTGCCAGGC
GGTAGAGAAAACGGCCGATGCCGGGATCGATCAAAAAGTAATCGGGGTGAACCGTCAGCACGTCCGGGTT
CTTGCCTTCTGTGATCTCGCGGTACATCCAATCAGCTAGCTCGATCTCGATGTACTCCGGCCGCCCGGTT
TCGCTCTTTACGATCTTGTAGCGGCTAATCAAGGCTTCACCCTCGGATACCGTCACCAGGCGGCCGTTCT
TGGCCTTCTTCGTACGCTGCATGGCAACGTGCGTGGTGTTTAACCGAATGCAGGTTTCTACCAGGTCGTC
TTTCTGCTTTCCGCCATCGGCTCGCCGGCAGAACTTGAGTACGTCCGCAACGTGTGGACGGAACACGCGG
CCGGGCTTGTCTCCCTTCCCTTCCCGGTATCGGTTCATGGATTCGGTTAGATGGGAAACCGCCATCAGTA
CCAGGTCGTAATCCCACACACTGGCCATGCCGGCCGGCCCTGCGGAAACCTCTACGTGCCCGTCTGGAAG
CTCGTAGCGGATCACCTCGCCAGCTCGTCGGTCACGCTTCGACAGACGGAAAACGGCCACGTCCATGATG
CTGCGACTATCGCGGGTGCCCACGTCATAGAGCATCGGAACGAAAAAATCTGGTTGCTCGTCGCCCTTGG
GCGGCTTCCTAATCGACGACGCACCGGCTGCCGGCGGTTGCCGGGATTCTTTGCGGATTCGATCAGCGGC
CGCTTGCCACGATTCACCGGGGCGTGCTTCTGCCTCGATGCGTTGCCGCTGGGCGGCCTGCGCGGCCTTC
AACTTCTCCACCAGGTCATCACCCAGCGCCGCGCCGATTTGTACCGGGCCGGATGGTTTGCGACCGCTCA
CGCCGATTCCTCGGGCTTGGGGGTTCCAGTGCCATTGCAGGGCCGGCAGACAACCCAGCCGCTTACGCCT
GGCCAACCGCCCGTTCCTCCACACATGGGGCATTCCACGGCGTCGGTGCCTGGTTGTTCTTGATTTTCCA
TGCCGCCTCCTTTAGCCGCTAAAATTCATCTACTCATTTATTCATTTGCTCATTTACTCTGGTAGCTGCG
CGATGTATTCAGATAGCAGCTCGGTAATGGTCTTGCCTTGGCGTACCGCGTACATCTTCAGCTTGGTGTG
ATCCTCCGCCGGCAACTGAAAGTTGACCCGCTTCATGGCTGGCGTGTCTGCCAGGCTGGCCAACGTTGCA
GCCTTGCTGCTGCGTGCGCTCGGACGGCCGGCACTTAGCGTGTTTGTGCTTTTGCTCATTTTCTCTTTAC
CTCATTAACTCAAATGAGTTTTGATTTAATTTCAGCGGCCAGCGCCTGGACCTCGCGGGCAGCGTCGCCC
TCGGGTTCTGATTCAAGAACGGTTGTGCCGGCGGCGGCAGTGCCTGGGTAGCTCACGCGCTGCGTGATAC
GGGACTCAAGAATGGGCAGCTCGTACCCGGCCAGCGCCTCGGCAACCTCACCGCCGATGCGCGTGCCTTT
GATCGCCCGCGACACGACAAAGGCCGCTTGTAGCCTTCCATCCGTGACCTCAATGCGCTGCTTAACCAGC
TCCACCAGGTCGGCGGTGGCCCATATGTCGTAAGGGCTTGGCTGCACCGGAATCAGCACGAAGTCGGCTG
CCTTGATCGCGGACACAGCCAAGTCCGCCGCCTGGGGCGCTCCGTCGATCACTACGAAGTCGCGCCGGCC
GATGGCCTTCACGTCGCGGTCAATCGTCGGGCGGTCGATGCCGACAACGGTTAGCGGTTGATCTTCCCGC
ACGGCCGCCCAATCGCGGGCACTGCCCTGGGGATCGGAATCGACTAACAGAACATCGGCCCCGGCGAGTT
GCAGGGCGCGGGCTAGATGGGTTGCGATGGTCGTCTTGCCTGACCCGCCTTTCTGGTTAAGTACAGCGAT
AACCTTCATGCGTTCCCCTTGCGTATTTGTTTATTTACTCATCGCATCATATACGCAGCGACCGCATGAC
GCAAGCTGTTTTACTCAAATACACATCACCTTTTTAGACGGCGGCGCTCGGTTTCTTCAGCGGCCAAGCT
GGCCGGCCAGGCCGCCAGCTTGGCATCAGACAAACCGGCCAGGATTTCATGCAGCCGCACGGCTGATGGG
CTGCCTGTATCGAGTGGTGATTTTGTGCCGAGCTGCCGGTCGGGGAGCTGTTGGCTGGCTGGTGGCAGGA
TATATTGTGGTGTAAACAAATTGACGCTTAGACACTTAATAACACATTGCGGACGTTTTTAATGTACTGG
GGTGGATTACGGAAGACAATGTCGCGGTGAGACCAAAGCTGAACGAGAAACGTAAAATGATATAAATATC
AATATATTAAATTAGATTTTGCATAAAAAACAGACTACATAATACTGTAAAACACAACATATCCAGTCAC
TATGGCGGCCCCTCGAGGGGCCGCATTAGGCACCCCAGGCTTTACACTTTATGCTTCCGGCTCGTATAAT
GTGTGGATTTTGAGTTAGGATCCGTCGAGATTTTCAGGAGCTAAGGAAGCTAAAATGGAGAAAAAAATCA
CTGGATATACCACCGTTGATATATCCCAATGGCATCGTAAAGAACATTTTGAGGCATTTCAGTCAGTTGC
TCAATGTACCTATAACCAGACCGTTCAGCTGGATATTACGGCCTTTTTAAAGACCGTAAAGAAAAATAAG
CACAAGTTTTATCCGGCCTTTATTCACATTCTTGCCCGCCTGATGAATGCTCATCCGGAATTCCGTATGG
CAATGAAAGACGGTGAGCTGGTGATATGGGATAGTGTTCACCCTTGTTACACCGTTTTCCATGAGCAAAC
TGAAACGTTTTCATCGCTCTGGAGTGAATACCACGACGATTTCCGGCAGTTTCTACACATATATTCGCAA
GATGTGGCGTGTTACGGTGAAAACCTGGCCTATTTCCCTAAAGGGTTTATTGAGAATATGTTTTTCGTGT
CAGCCAATCCCTGGGTGAGTTTCACCAGTTTTGATTTAAACGTGGCCAATATGGACAACTTCTTCGCCCC
CGTTTTCACCATGGGCAAATATTATACGCAAGGCGACAAGGTGCTGATGCCGCTGGCGATTCAGGTTCAT
CATGCCGTTTGTGATGGCTTCCATGTCGGCAGAATGCTTAATGAATTACAACAGTACTGCGATGAGTGGC
AGGGCGGGGCGTAATCTAGAGGATCCGGCTTACTAAAAGCCAGATAACAGTATGCGTATTTGCGCGCTGA
TTTTTGCGGTATAAGAATATATACTGATATGTATACCCGAAGTATGTCAAAAAGAGGTATGCTATGAAGC
AGCGTATTACAGTGACAGTTGACAGCGACAGCTATCAGTTGCTCAAGGCATATATGATGTCAATATCTCC
GGTCTGGTAAGCACAACCATGCAGAATGAAGCCCGTCGTCTGCGTGCCGAACGCTGGAAAGCGGAAAATC
AGGAAGGGATGGCTGAGGTCGCCCGGTTTATTGAAATGAACGGCTCTTTTGCTGACGAGAACAGGGGCTG
GTGAAATGCAGTTTAAGGTTTACACCTATAAAAGAGAGAGCCGTTATCGTCTGTTTGTGGATGTACAGAG
TGATATTATTGACACGCCCGGGCGACGGATGGTGATCCCCCTGGCCAGTGCACGTCTGCTGTCAGATAAA
GTCCCCCGTGAACTTTACCCGGTGGTGCATATCGGGGATGAAAGCTGGCGCATGATGACCACCGATATGG
CCAGTGTGCCGGTTTCCGTTATCGGGGAAGAAGTGGCTGATCTCAGCCACCGCGAAAATGACATCAAAAA
CGCCATTAACCTGATGTTCTGGGGAATATAAATGTCAGGCTCCCTTATACACAGCCAGTCTGCAGGTCGA
CGGTCTCATGTCTGAGTTGTCTTCTCTGGTTTAAACTATCAGTGTTTGACAGGATATATTGGCGGGTAAA
CCTAAGAGAAAAGAGCGTTTATTAGAATAATCGGATATTTAAAAGGGCGTGAAAAGGTTTATCCGTTCGT
CCATTTGTATGTGCCAACCACAGGAACCGTAAAAAGGCCGCGTTGCTGGCGTTTTTCCATAGGCTCCGCC
CCCCTGACGAGCATCACAAAAATCGACGCTCAAGTCAGAGGTGGCGAAACCCGACAGGACTATAAAGATA
CCAGGCGTTTCCCCCTGGAAGCTCCCTCGTGCGCTCTCCTGTTCCGACCCTGCCGCTTACCGGATACCTG
TCCGCCTTTCTCCCTTCGGGAAGCGTGGCGCTTTCTCATAGCTCACGCTGTAGGTATCTCAGTTCGGTGT
AGGTCGTTCGCTCCAAGCTGGGCTGTGTGCACGAACCCCCCGTTCAGCCCGACCGCTGCGCCTTATCCGG
TAACTATCGTCTTGAGTCCAACCCGGTAAGACACGACTTATCGCCACTGGCAGCAGCCACTGGTAACAGG
ATTAGCAGAGCGAGGTATGTAGGCGGTGCTACAGAGTTCTTGAAGTGGTGGCCTAACTACGGCTACACTA
GAAGGACAGTATTTGGTATCTGCGCTCTGCTGAAGCCAGTTACCTTCGGAAAAAGAGTTGGTAGCTCTTG
ATCCGGCAAACAAACCACCGCTGGTAGCGGTGGTTTTTTTGTTTGCAAGCAGCAGATTACGCGCAGAAAA
AAAGGATCTCAAGAAGATCCTTTGATCTTTTCTACGGGGTCTGACGCTCAGTGGAAC
