>Addgene plasmid #54352 | LIIalpha F 4-5 | addgene partial sequence | sequence record 90187 | LB-F1 5'-gtggtgtaaacaaattgacgc-3'
ACTGGGGTGGATTACGGAAGACAATGTCGCGGTGAGACCAAAGCTGAACGAGAAACGTAAAATGATATAA
ATATCAATATATTAAATTAGATTTTGCATAAAAAACAGACTACATAATACTGTAAAACACAACATATCCA
GTCACTATGGCGGCCCCTCGAGGGGCCGCATTAGGCACCCCAGGCTTTACACTTTATGCTTCCGGCTCGT
ATAATGTGTGGATTTTGAGTTAGGATCCGTCGAGATTTTCAGGAGCTAAGGAAGCTAAAATGGAGAAAAA
AATCACTGGATATACCACCGTTGATATATCCCAATGGCATCGTAAAGAACATTTTGAGGCATTTCAGTCA
GTTGCTCAATGTACCTATAACCAGACCGTTCAGCTGGATATTACGGCCTTTTTAAAGACCGTAAAGAAAA
ATAAGCACAAGTTTTATCCGGCCTTTATTCACATTCTTGCCCGCCTGATGAATGCTCATCCGGAATTCCG
TATGGCAATGAAAGACGGTGAGCTGGTGATATGGGATAGTGTTCACCCTTGTTACACCGTTTTCCATGAG
CAAACTGAAACGTTTTCATCGCTCTGGAGTGAATACCACGACGATTTCCGGCAGTTTCTACACATATATT
CGCAAGATGTGGCGTGTTACGGTGAAAACCTGGCCTATTTCCCTAAAGGGTTTATTGAGAATATGTTTTT
CGTGTCAGCCAATCCCTGGGTGAGTTTCACCAGTTTTGATTTAAACGTGGCCAATATGGACAACTTCTTC
GCCCCCGTTTTCACCATGGGCAAATATTATACGCAAGGCGACAAGGTGCTGATGCCGCTGGCGATTCAGG
TTCATCATGCCGTTTGTGATGG
