>Addgene plasmid #54352 | LIIalpha F 4-5 | addgene partial sequence | sequence record 90627 | RB-F1 5'-ggataaaccttttcacgccc-3'
AACGCTCTTTTCTCTTAGGTTTACCCGCCAATATATCCTGTCAAACACTGATAGTTCAAACCAGAGAAGA
CAACAGAGCGGTGAGACCGTCGACCTGCAGACTGGCTGTGTATAAGGGAGCCTGACATTTATATTCCCCA
GAACATCAGGTTAATGGCGTTTTTGATGTCATTTTCGCGGTGGCTGAGATCAGCCACTTCTTCCCCGATA
ACGGAAACCGGCACACTGGCCATATCGGTGGTCATCATGCGCCAGCTTTCATCCCCGATATGCACCACCG
GGTAAAGTTCACGGGGGACTTTATCTGACAGCAGACGTGCACTGGCCAGGGGGATCACCATCCGTCGCCC
GGGCGTGTCAATAATATCACTCTGTACATCCACAAACAGACGATAACGGCTCTCTCTTTTATAGGTGTAA
ACCTTAAACTGCATTTCACCAGCCCCTGTTCTCGTCAGCAAAAGAGCCGTTCATTTCAATAAACCGGGCG
ACCTCAGCCATCCCTTCCTGATTTTCCGCTTTCCAGCGTTCGGCACGCAGACGACGGGCTTCATTCTGCA
TGGTTGTGCTTACCAGACCGGAGATATTGACATCATATATGCCTTGAGCAACTGATAGCTGTCGCTGTCA
ACTGTCACTGTAATACGCTGCTTCATAGCATACCTCTTTTTGACATACTTCGGGTATACATATCAGTATA
TATTCTTATACCGCAAAAATCAGCGCGCAAAATACGCATACTGTTATCTGGCTTTTAGTAAGCCGGATCC
TCTAGATTACGCCCCCGCCCTGCCACTCATCCGCAGTACTGTTGGAAATTCATTAA
